>Addgene plasmid #233956 | makeTCR_Hs.TRAV13-2 | addgene full sequence | sequence record 468282 | Addgene NGS Result
CGTCTCAGATGGCAGGCATTCGAGCTTTATTTATGTACTTGTGGCTGCAGCTGGACTGGGTGAGCAGAGG
AGAGAGTGTGGGGCTGCATCTTCCTACCCTGAGTGTCCAGGAGGGTGACAACTCTATTATCAACTGTGCT
TATTCAAACAGCGCCTCAGACTACTTCATTTGGTACAAGCAAGAATCTGGAAAAGGTCCTCAATTCATTA
TAGACATTCGTTCAAATATGGACAAAAGGCAAGGCCAAAGAGTCACCGTTTTATTGAATAAGACAGTGAA
ACATCTCTCTCTGCAAATTGCAGCTACTCAACCTGGAGACTCAGCTGTCTACTTCTGTTGAGACGCAGGG
AAGATGGCCGCGAAGAAAACGTCATAGCTGTTTCCTGACTGACCATTTAAATCATACCTGACCTCCATAG
CAGAAAGTCAAAAGCCTCCGACCGGAGGCTTTTGACTTGATCGGCACGTAAGAGGTTCCAACTTTCACCA
TAATGAAATAAGATCACTACCGGGCGTATTTTTTGAGTTATCGAGATTTTCAGGAGCTAAGGAAGCTAAA
ATGGAGAAAAAAATCACTGGATATACCACCGTTGATATATCCCAATGGCATCGTAAAGAACATTTTGAGG
CATTTCAGTCAGTTGCTCAATGTACCTATAACCAGACCGTTCAGCTGGATATTACGGCCTTTTTAAAGAC
CGTAAAGAAAAATAAGCACAAGTTTTATCCGGCCTTTATTCACATTCTTGCCCGCCTGATGAATGCTCAT
CCGGAATTTCGTATGGCAATGAAAGACGGTGAGCTGGTGATATGGGATAGTGTTCACCCTTGTTACACCG
TTTTCCATGAGCAAACTGAAACGTTTTCATCGCTCTGGAGTGAATACCACGACGATTTCCGGCAGTTTCT
ACACATATATTCGCAAGATGTGGCGTGTTACGGTGAAAACCTGGCCTATTTCCCTAAAGGGTTTATTGAG
AATATGTTTTTTGTCTCAGCCAATCCCTGGGTGAGTTTCACCAGTTTTGATTTAAACGTGGCCAATATGG
ACAACTTCTTCGCCCCCGTTTTCACCATGGGCAAATATTATACGCAAGGCGACAAGGTGCTGATGCCGCT
GGCGATTCAGGTTCATCATGCCGTTTGTGATGGCTTCCATGTCGGCAGAATGCTTAATGAATTACAACAG
TACTGCGATGAGTGGCAGGGCGGGGCGTAATGAGGGCCCAAATGTAATCACCTGGCTCACCTTCGGGTGG
GCCTTTCTGCGTTGCTGGCGTTTTTCCATAGGCTCCGCCCCCCTGACGAGCATCACAAAAATCGATGCTC
AAGTCAGAGGTGGCGAAACCCGACAGGACTATAAAGATACCAGGCGTTTCCCCCTGGAAGCTCCCTCGTG
CGCTCTCCTGTTCCGACCCTGCCGCTTACCGGATACCTGTCCGCCTTTCTCCCTTCGGGAAGCGTGGCGC
TTTCTCATAGCTCACGCTGTAGGTATCTCAGTTCGGTGTAGGTCGTTCGCTCCAAGCTGGGCTGTGTGCA
CGAACCCCCCGTTCAGCCCGACCGCTGCGCCTTATCCGGTAACTATCGTCTTGAGTCCAACCCGGTAAGA
CACGACTTATCGCCACTGGCAGCAGCCACTGGTAACAGGATTAGCAGAGCGAGGTATGTAGGCGGTGCTA
CAGAGTTCTTGAAGTGGTGGCCTAACTACGGCTACACTAGAAGAACAGTATTTGGTATCTGCGCTCTGCT
GAAGCCAGTTACCTCGGAAAAAGAGTTGGTAGCTCTTGATCCGGCAAACAAACCACCGCTGGTAGCGGTG
GTTTTTTTGTTTGCAAGCAGCAGATTACGCGCAGAAAAAAAGGATCTCAAGAAGATCCTTTGATTTTCTA
CCGAAGAAAGGCCCACCCGTGAAGGTGAGCCAGTGAGTTGATTGCAGTCCAGTTACGCTGGAGTCTGAGG
CTCGTCCTGAATGATATCAAGCTTGAATTCGTTTGTAAAACGACGGCCAGTGCTAACCGTATCGCATTGG
CCATACCTACA
Features (pLannotate 1.2.2; 8 found; start..end, strand, type, name):
     39..338     +  CDS            TRAV29DV5 (fragment): TVA29_HUMAN - Experimental evidence at protein level: Swiss-Prot protein existence level 1. V region of the variable domain of T cell receptor (TR) alpha chain that participates in the antigen recognition (PubMed:24600447). Alpha-beta T cell receptors are antigen specific receptors which are essential to the immune response and are present on the cell surface of T lymphocytes. Recognize peptide-major histocompatibility (MH) (pMH) complexes that are displayed by antigen presenting cells (APC), a prerequisite for efficient T cell adaptive immunity against pathogens (PubMed:25493333). Binding of
    426..457     +  terminator     tonB terminator: bidirectional E. coli tonB-P14 transcription terminator
    458..560     +  promoter       cat promoter: promoter of the E. coli cat gene encoding chloramphenicol acetyltransferase
    561..1217    +  CDS            cat: CAT_ECOLX - Experimental evidence at protein level: Swiss-Prot protein existence level 1. This enzyme is an effector of chloramphenicol resistance in bacteria. From Escherichia coli. This protein is used as a marker in many commonly used cloning vectors, such as pACYC184.
   1244..1271    +  terminator     T7Te terminator: phage T7 early transcription terminator
   1283..1870    -  rep_origin     ori: high-copy-number ColE1/pMB1/pBR322/pUC origin of replication
   1892..1921    -  terminator     T3Te terminator: phage T3 early transcription terminator
   1993..2012    -  CDS            lacZα (fragment): LacZα fragment of β-galactosidase; lacZ fragment
