[The description below was written by a language model from this plasmid's Addgene catalogue record and pLannotate feature annotations shown in this document.]
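Description:
makeTCR_Hs.TRAV13-2 is a small (about 2 kb) synthetic-biology part plasmid from the makeTCR toolkit, a modular system for single-step assembly of T cell receptor coding sequences. It is built on the custom 1.7 kb pmakeTCR backbone, which is propagated in E. coli from a high-copy ColE1/pUC-type origin and selected with chloramphenicol through a cat gene driven by its own promoter. Short transcription terminators (tonB, T7Te and T3Te) flank the resistance cassette and the origin, insulating the insert region from backbone transcription. A short lacZα remnant is also annotated, and M13 forward and reverse primer sites are listed for sequencing across the insert.

The payload is a roughly 330 bp synthetic fragment encoding the human TRAV13-2 gene segment, a variable (V) region of the T cell receptor alpha chain that contributes to recognition of peptide–MHC complexes. The automated annotation labels this coding region as a fragment of TRAV29DV5. This most likely reflects a homology-based match to a related TRAV family member rather than a different insert, since the catalogue identifies it as TRAV13-2. No promoter drives the insert, so the plasmid is a storage and donor vector, not an expression construct. The V segment is bounded by defined four-base junctions that are retained after cloning, which suggests release as a fragment with specific overhangs for ordered ligation to other modules, although the record does not name the enzyme used. Its stated purpose is to supply the human TRAV element for makeTCR assembly of complete receptors. The other modules and the destination vector are not described in this record.
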