Addgene plasmid #233956: makeTCR_Hs.TRAV13-2
Purpose: Hs TRAV gene for makeTCR assembly
Depositing lab: Michael Platten. Depositing organization: Deutsches Krebsforschungszentrum (DKFZ). Publication: makeTCR: A Modular Platform for Rapid, Flexible, Scalable, Single-Step T Cell Receptor Synthesis. Hamberger M, Neuhoff M-T, Pietrantonio SV, Boschert T, Maldonado Torres C, Errerd A, Tan CL, Lindner JM, Platten M, Green EW. bioRxiv 2025.04.27.647198 10.1101/2025.04.27.647198.
Backbone
  Vector backbone: pmakeTCR
  Backbone manufacturer: custom
  Backbone size w/o insert (bp): 1710
  Vector type: Synthetic Biology
Growth in bacteria
  Bacterial resistance: Chloramphenicol, 25 μg/mL
  Growth temperature: 37°C
  Growth strain: DH5alpha
  Copy number: High Copy
Gene/Insert
  Gene/Insert name: TRAV13-2 (alt name: ENSG00000211791)
  Species: H. sapiens (human)
  Insert size (bp): 331
  Entrez Gene: TRAV13-2 (a.k.a. TCRAV13S2, TCRAV8S2, TRAV132)
  Promoter: n/a
  Cloning method: Restriction Enzyme; 5′ cloning site GATG (not destroyed); 3′ cloning site CTGT (not destroyed)
  Sequencing primers: 5′ M13 (-21) Forward; 3′ M13 Reverse
Resource information
  A portion of this plasmid was derived from a plasmid made by: synthetic
Terms and licenses: Academic/Nonprofit Terms; Industry Terms: Not Available to Industry
Depositor comments: Please visit https://doi.org/10.1101/2025.04.27.647198 for bioRxiv preprint.
How to cite: makeTCR_Hs.TRAV13-2 was a gift from Michael Platten (Addgene plasmid # 233956 ; http://n2t.net/addgene:233956 ; RRID:Addgene_233956)
